>Addgene plasmid #154750 | pEPYC1CB0511 | depositor full sequence | sequence record 299684 | pEPYC1CB0511 sequence 7076 bps
GCAATTGTCTTCTGCACGAAGTGGTTTAAACTATCAGTGTTTGACAGGATATATTGGCGGGTAAACCTAA
GAGAAAAGAGCGTTTATTAGAATAATCGGATATTTAAAAGGGCGTGAAAAGGTTTATCCGTTCGTCCATT
TGTATGTGCATGCCAACCACAGGGTTCCCCAGATCAGGCGCTGGCTGCTGAACCCCCAGCCGGAACTGAC
CCCACAAGGCCCTAGCGTTTGCAATGCACCAGGTCATCATTGACCCAGGCGTGTTCCACCAGGCCGCTGC
CTCGCAACTCTTCGCAGGCTTCGCCGACCTGCTCGCGCCACTTCTTCACGCGGGTGGAATCCGATCCGCA
CATGAGGCGGAAGGTTTCCAGCTTGAGCGGGTACGGCTCCCGGTGCGAGCTGAAATAGTCGAACATCCGT
CGGGCCGTCGGCGACAGCTTGCGGTACTTCTCCCATATGAATTTCGTGTAGTGGTCGCCAGCAAACAGCA
CGACGATTTCCTCGTCGATCAGGACCTGGCAACGGGACGTTTTCTTGCCACGGTCCAGGACGCGGAAGCG
GTGCAGCAGCGACACCGATTCCAGGTGCCCAACGCGGTCGGACGTGAAGCCCATCGCCGTCGCCTGTAGG
CGCGACAGGCATTCCTCGGCCTTCGTGTAATACCGGCCATTGATCGACCAGCCCAGGTCCTGGCAAAGCT
CGTAGAACGTGAAGGTGATCGGCTCGCCGATAGGGGTGCGCTTCGCGTACTCCAACACCTGCTGCCACAC
CAGTTCGTCATCGTCGGCCCGCAGCTCGACGCCGGTGTAGGTGATCTTCACGTCCTTGTTGACGTGGAAA
ATGACCTTGTTTTGCAGCGCCTCGCGCGGGATTTTCTTGTTGCGCGTGGTGAACAGGGCAGAGCGGGCCG
TGTCGTTTGGCATCGCTCGCATCGTGTCCGGCCACGGCGCAATATCGAACAAGGAAAGCTGCATTTCCTT
GATCTGCTGCTTCGTGTGTTTCAGCAACGCGGCCTGCTTGGCCTCGCTGACCTGTTTTGCCAGGTCCTCG
CCGGCGGTTTTTCGCTTCTTGGTCGTCATAGTTCCTCGCGTGTCGATGGTCATCGACTTCGCCAAACCTG
CCGCCTCCTGTTCAAGACGACGCGAACGCTCCACGGCGGCCGATGGCGCGGGCAGGGCAGGGGGAGCCAG
TTGCACGCTGTCGCGCTCGATCTTGGCCGTAGCTTGCTGGACCATCGAGCCGACGGACTGGAAGGTTTCG
CGGGGCGCACGCATGACGGTGCGGCTTGCGATGGTTTCGGCATCCTCGGCGGAAAACCCCGCGTCGATCA
GTTCTTGCCTGTATGCCTTCCGGTCAAACGTCCGATTCATTCACCCTCCTTGCGGGATTGCCCCGACTCA
CGCCGGGGCAATGTGCCCTTATTCCTGATTTGACCCGCCTGGTGCCTTGGTGTCCAGATAATCCACCTTA
TCGGCAATGAAGTCGGTCCCGTAGACCGTCTGGCCGTCCTTCTCGTACTTGGTATTCCGAATCTTGCCCT
GCACGAATACCAGCGACCCCTTGCCCAAATACTTGCCGTGGGCCTCGGCCTGAGAGCCAAAACACTTGAT
GCGGAAGAAGTCGGTGCGCTCCTGCTTGTCGCCGGCATCGTTGCGCCACATCTAGGATCTGCCAGGAACC
GTAAAAAGGCCGCGTTGCTGGCGTTTTTCCATAGGCTCCGCCCCCCTGACGAGCATCACAAAAATCGACG
CTCAAGTCAGAGGTGGCGAAACCCGACAGGACTATAAAGATACCAGGCGTTTCCCCCTGGAAGCTCCCTC
GTGCGCTCTCCTGTTCCGACCCTGCCGCTTACCGGATACCTGTCCGCCTTTCTCCCTTCGGGAAGCGTGG
CGCTTTCTCATAGCTCACGCTGTAGGTATCTCAGTTCGGTGTAGGTCGTTCGCTCCAAGCTGGGCTGTGT
GCACGAACCCCCCGTTCAGCCCGACCGCTGCGCCTTATCCGGTAACTATCGTCTTGAGTCCAACCCGGTA
AGACACGACTTATCGCCACTGGCAGCAGCCACTGGTAACAGGATTAGCAGAGCGAGGTATGTAGGCGGTG
CTACAGAGTTCTTGAAGTGGTGGCCTAACTACGGCTACACTAGAAGAACAGTATTTGGTATCTGCGCTCT
GCTGAAGCCAGTTACCTTCGGAAAAAGAGTTGGTAGCTCTTGATCCGGCAAACAAACCACCGCTGGTAGC
GGTGGTTTTTTTGTTTGCAAGCAGCAGATTACGCGCAGAAAAAAAGGATCTCAAGAAGATCCTTTGATCT
TTTCTACGGGGTCTGACGCTCAGTGGAACGAAAACTCACGTTAAGGGATTTTGGTCATGAGATTATCAAA
AAGGATCTTCACCTAGATCCTTTTAAATTAAAAATGAAGTTTTAAATCAATCTAAAGTATATATGAGTAA
ACTTGGTCTGACAGTTACCAATGCTTAATCAGTGAGGCACCTATCTCAGCGATCTGTCTATTTCGTTCAT
CCATAGTTGCCTGACTCCCCGTCGTGTAGATAACTACGATACGGGAGGGCTTACCATCTGGCCCCAGTGC
TGCAATGATACCGCGAGAACCACGCTCACCGGCTCCAGATTTATCAGCAATAAACCAGCCAGCCGGAAGG
GCCGAGCGCAGAAGTGGTCCTGCAACTTTATCCGCCTCCATCCAGTCTATTAATTGTTGCCGGGAAGCTA
GAGTAAGTAGTTCGCCAGTTAATAGTTTGCGCAACGTTGTTGCCATTGCTACAGGCATCGTGGTGTCACG
CTCGTCGTTTGGTATGGCTTCATTCAGCTCCGGTTCCCAACGATCAAGGCGAGTTACATGATCCCCCATG
TTGTGCAAAAAAGCGGTTAGCTCCTTCGGTCCTCCGATCGTTGTCAGAAGTAAGTTGGCCGCAGTGTTAT
CACTCATGGTTATGGCAGCACTGCATAATTCTCTTACTGTCATGCCATCCGTAAGATGCTTTTCTGTGAC
TGGTGAGTACTCAACCAAGTCATTCTGAGAATAGTGTATGCGGCGACCGAGTTGCTCTTGCCCGGCGTCA
ATACGGGATAATACCGCGCCACATAGCAGAACTTTAAAAGTGCTCATCATTGGAAAACGTTCTTCGGGGC
GAAAACTCTCAAGGATCTTACCGCTGTTGAGATCCAGTTCGATGTAACCCACTCGTGCACCCAACTGATC
TTCAGCATCTTTTACTTTCACCAGCGTTTCTGGGTGAGCAAAAACAGGAAGGCAAAATGCCGCAAAAAAG
GGAATAAGGGCGACACGGAAATGTTGAATACTCATACTCTTCCTTTTTCAATATTATTGAAGCATTTATC
AAGGTTATTGTCTCATGAGCGGATACATATTTGAATGTATTTAGAAAAATAAACAAATAGGGGTTCCGCG
CACGAATTGGCCAGCGCTGCCATTTTTGGGGTGAGGCCGTTCGCGGCCGAGGGGCGCAGCCCCTGGGGGG
ATGGGAGGCCCGCGTTAGCGGGCCGGGAGGGTTCGAGAAGGGGGGGCACCCCCCTTCGGCGTGCGCGGTC
ACGCGCACAGGGCGCAGCCCTGGTTAAAAACAAGGTTTATAAATATTGGTTTAAAAGCAGGTTAAAAGAC
AGGTTAGCGGTGGCCGAAAAACGGGCGGAAACCCTTGCAAATGCTGGATTTTCTGCCTGTGGACAGCCCC
TCAAATGTCAATAGGTGCGCCCCTCATCTGTCAGCACTCTGCCCCTCAAGTGTCAAGGATCGCGCCCCTC
ATCTGTCAGTAGTCGCGCCCCTCAAGTGTCAATACCGCAGGGCACTTATCCCCAGGCTTGTCCACATCAT
CTGTGGGAAACTCGCGTAAAATCAGGCGTTTTCGCCGATTTGCGAGGCTGGCCAGCTCCACGTCGCCGGC
CGAAATCGAGCCTGCCCCTCATCTGTCAACGCCGCGCCGGGTGAGTCGGCCCCTCAAGTGTCAACGTCCG
CCCCTCATCTGTCAGTGAGGGCCAAGTTTTCCGCGAGGTATCCACAACGCCGGCGGCCGCGGTGTCTCGC
ACACGGCTTCGACGGCGTTTCTGGCGCGTTTGCAGGGCCATAGACGGCCGCCAGCCCAGCGGCGAGGGCA
ACCAGCCCGGTGAGCGTCGCAAAGGAGATCCTGATCTGACTGATGGGCTGCCTGTATCGAGTGGTGATTT
TGTGCCGAGCTGCCGGTCGGGGAGCTGTTGGCTGGCTGGTGGCAGGATATATTGTGGTGTAAACAAATTG
ACGCTTAGACAACTTAATAACACATTGCGGACGTTTTTAATGTACTGGGGTGGATGCAGTGGGCCCCACT
CTGTGAAGACAATGCCGAATTCGGATCCGGAGGGAGGCGTGTCGTTTTAGTGAGGGTGGGAGCCACCATG
AAGATAAGATAATAATGTTGAAGATAAGAATGACGTAAGCCATGACGTCTAGCTTTGTCAAAAGCTAAAA
AAGATGATGCCTATATAAGGTTTTGCTATTCATTGAAAGCAGTAGTGACTGATTTGTATATATACTGTAT
TTTTACAACAATTACCAACAACAACAAACAACAAACAACATTACAATTACTATTTACAATTACAATGGAG
GACGCCAAAAACATAAAGAAAGGCCCGGCGCCATTCTATCCGCTGGAAGATGGAACCGCTGGAGAGCAAC
TGCATAAGGCTATGAAGAGATACGCCCTGGTTCCTGGAACAATTGCTTTTACAGATGCACATATCGAGGT
GGACATCACTTACGCTGAGTACTTCGAAATGTCCGTTCGGTTGGCAGAAGCTATGAAACGATATGGGCTG
AATACAAATCACAGAATCGTCGTATGCAGTGAAAACTCTCTTCAATTCTTTATGCCGGTGTTGGGCGCGT
TATTTATCGGAGTTGCAGTTGCGCCCGCGAACGACATTTATAATGAACGTGAATTGCTCAACAGTATGGG
CATTTCGCAGCCTACCGTGGTGTTCGTTTCCAAAAAGGGGTTGCAAAAAATTTTGAACGTGCAAAAAAAG
CTCCCAATCATCCAAAAAATTATTATCATGGATTCTAAAACGGATTACCAGGGATTTCAGTCGATGTACA
CGTTCGTCACATCTCATCTACCTCCCGGTTTTAATGAATACGATTTTGTGCCAGAGTCCTTCGATAGGGA
CAAGACAATTGCACTGATCATGAACTCCTCTGGATCTACTGGTCTGCCTAAAGGTGTCGCTCTGCCTCAT
AGAACTGCCTGCGTGAGATTCTCGCATGCCAGAGATCCTATTTTTGGCAATCAAATCATTCCGGATACTG
CGATTTTAAGTGTTGTTCCATTCCATCACGGTTTTGGAATGTTTACTACACTCGGATATTTGATATGTGG
ATTTCGAGTCGTCTTAATGTATAGATTTGAAGAAGAACTGTTTCTGAGGAGCCTTCAGGATTACAAGATT
CAAAGTGCGCTGCTGGTGCCAACCCTATTCTCCTTCTTCGCCAAAAGCACTCTGATTGACAAATACGATT
TATCTAATTTACACGAAATTGCTTCTGGTGGCGCTCCCCTCTCTAAGGAAGTCGGGGAAGCGGTTGCCAA
GAGGTTCCATCTGCCAGGTATCAGGCAAGGATATGGGCTCACTGAGACTACATCAGCTATTCTGATTACA
CCCGAGGGGGATGATAAACCGGGCGCGGTCGGTAAAGTTGTTCCATTTTTTGAAGCGAAGGTTGTGGATC
TGGATACCGGGAAAACGCTGGGCGTTAATCAAAGAGGCGAACTGTGTGTGAGAGGTCCTATGATTATGTC
CGGTTATGTAAACAATCCGGAAGCGACCAACGCCTTGATTGACAAGGATGGATGGCTACATTCTGGAGAC
ATAGCTTACTGGGACGAGGACGAACACTTCTTCATCGTTGACCGCCTGAAGTCTCTGATTAAGTACAAAG
GCTATCAGGTGGCTCCCGCTGAATTGGAATCCATCTTGCTCCAACACCCCAACATCTTCGACGCAGGTGT
CGCAGGTCTGCCCGACGATGACGCCGGTGAACTTCCCGCCGCCGTTGTTGTTTTGGAGCACGGAAAGACG
ATGACGGAAAAAGAGATCGTGGATTACGTCGCCAGTCAAGTAACAACCGCGAAAAAGTTGCGCGGAGGAG
TTGTGTTTGTGGACGAAGTACCGAAAGGTCTTACCGGAAAACTCGACGCAAGAAAAATCAGAGAGATCCT
CATAAAGGCCAAGAAGGGCGGAAAGATCGCCGTGGGTTCGGATTATAAGGACCATGACGGAGACTATAAG
GACCATGACCTCGACGCTGCAGCAGCGGATTATAAGGACGATGACGATAAGTGAGCTTGTCCTGCTTTAA
TGAGATATGCGAGAAGCCTATGATCGCATGATATTTGCTTTCAATTCTGTTGTGCACGTTGTAAAAAACC
TGAGCATGTGTAGCTCAGATCCTTACCGCCGGTTTCGGTTCATTCTAATGAATATATCACCCGTTACTAT
CGTATTTTTATGAATAATATTCTCCGTTCAATTTACTGATTGTACCCTACTACTTATATGTACAATATTA
AAATGAAAACAATATATTGTGCTGAATAGGTTTATAGCGACATCTATGATAGAGCGCCACAATAACAAAC
AATTGCGTTTTATTATTACAAATCCAATTTTAAAAAAAGCGGCAGAACCGGTCAAACCTAAAAGACTGAT
TACATAAATCTTATTCAAATTTCAAAAGTGCCCCAGGGGCTAGTATCTACGACACACCGAGCGGCGAACT
AATAACGCTCACTGAAGGGAACTCCGGTTCCCCGCCGGCGCGCATGGGTGAGATTCCTTGAAGTTGAGTA
TTGGCCGTCCGCTCTACCGAAAGTTACGGGCACCATTCAACCCGGTCCAGCACGGCGGCCGGGTAACCGA
CTTGCTGCCCCGAGAATTATGCAGCATTTTTTTGGTGTATGTGGGCCCCAAATGAAGTGCAGGTCAAACC
TTGACAGTGACGACAAATCGTTGGGCGGGTCCAGGGCGAATTTTGCGACAACATGTCGAGGCTCAGCAGG
ACCGCT
Features (pLannotate 1.2.2; 11 found; start..end, strand, type, name):
     42..66      +  misc_feature   RB T-DNA repeat: right border repeat from nopaline C58 T-DNA
    178..198     -  CDS            TetR (fragment): tetracycline resistance regulatory protein; tetR
    225..1370    -  CDS            trfA: TRFA_ECOLX - Experimental evidence at protein level: Swiss-Prot protein existence level 1. Also involved in plasmid copy number control, promoting intermolecular coupling of protein bound iterons at oriV, which inhibits replication initiation. From Escherichia coli.
   1706..2294    -  rep_origin     ori: high-copy-number ColE1/pMB1/pBR322/pUC origin of replication
   2465..3325    -  CDS            AmpR: β-lactamase; bla; confers resistance to ampicillin, carbenicillin, and related antibiotics
   3326..3430    -  promoter       AmpR promoter: bla
   3517..4148    -  rep_origin     oriV: incP origin of replication
   4240..4264    +  misc_feature   LB T-DNA repeat: left border repeat from nopaline C58 T-DNA
   4558..4613    +  misc_feature   TMV Ω: translational enhancer from the tobacco mosaic virus 5'-leader sequence (Gallie et al., 1988)
   4615..6264    +  CDS            luciferase: firefly luciferase; luc+; enhanced luc+ version of the luciferase gene
   6362..7069    +  terminator     OCS terminator: octopine synthase terminator
