[The description below was written by a language model from this plasmid's Addgene catalogue record and pLannotate feature annotations shown in this document.]
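Description:
pEPYC1CB0511 is a MoClo (Golden Gate modular cloning) Level 1 construct of about 7.1 kb, built in the pICH47732 acceptor backbone and carrying a single plant transcriptional unit that reports on a synthetic promoter. The backbone is a binary-type vector. Left and right border repeats from nopaline C58 T-DNA flank the cargo, so the cassette can be transferred to plant cells by Agrobacterium. The broad-host-range incP oriV and its replication initiator gene trfA support maintenance outside E. coli. A high-copy ColE1/pUC-type origin drives propagation in E. coli, and selection is by ampicillin through the bla gene and its native promoter. A short TetR fragment is also annotated and appears to be a backbone remnant rather than a functional part.

The insert was assembled by BsaI-based cloning, which destroyed the sites at both junctions. It is recorded as MinSyn_056::TMV::LucF::Flag::ocsT. MinSyn_056 is a minimal synthetic plant promoter. It is not picked up by the automated annotation, but it presumably occupies the unannotated stretch between the left border and the 5′ leader. Downstream lies the tobacco mosaic virus Ω translational enhancer, followed by the firefly luciferase (luc+) coding sequence. The record states that the luciferase carries a Flag tag, although the feature table does not annotate it separately. The octopine synthase terminator ends the unit.

Because luciferase output depends on MinSyn_056, the plasmid provides a quantitative readout of that promoter's strength in plant cells. This fits its origin in a study on the rational design of minimal synthetic plant promoters. As a Level 1 module, it can also be combined with other transcriptional units in higher-level MoClo assemblies.
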