Addgene plasmid #154750: pEPYC1CB0511
Purpose: MoClo Level 1 luciferase reporter
Depositing lab: Nicola Patron. Depositing organization: Earlham Institute. Publication: Rational design of minimal synthetic promoters for plants. Cai YM, Kallam K, Tidd H, Gendarini G, Salzman A, Patron NJ. Nucleic Acids Res. 2020 Aug 28. pii: 5897334. doi: 10.1093/nar/gkaa682. PubMed 32856047.
Backbone
  Vector backbone: pICH47732
  Vector type: Synthetic Biology
Growth in bacteria
  Bacterial resistance: Ampicillin, 100 μg/mL
  Growth temperature: 37°C
  Growth strain: NEB Stable
  Copy number: High Copy
Gene/Insert
  Gene/Insert name: MinSyn_056 Firefly luciferase expression cassette [MinSyn_056::TMV::LucF::Flag::ocsT]
  Species: Synthetic
  Cloning method: Restriction Enzyme; 5′ cloning site BsaI (destroyed during cloning); 3′ cloning site BsaI (destroyed during cloning)
Terms and licenses: Academic/Nonprofit Terms; Industry Terms: Not Available to Industry
Depositor comments: Please visit https://www.biorxiv.org/content/10.1101/2020.05.14.095406v1 for bioRxiv preprint.
How to cite: pEPYC1CB0511 was a gift from Nicola Patron (Addgene plasmid # 154750 ; http://n2t.net/addgene:154750 ; RRID:Addgene_154750)
